Addgene plasmid #169421: pMiniT:SEP-GluA2 TKIT donor
Purpose: Donor DNA for TKIT knockin of SEP to GluA2 in mouse
Depositing lab: Richard Huganir. Depositing organization: Johns Hopkins University and School of Medicine. Publication: An optimized CRISPR/Cas9 approach for precise genome editing in neurons. Fang H, Bygrave AM, Roth RH, Johnson RC, Huganir RL. Elife. 2021 Mar 10;10. pii: 65202. doi: 10.7554/eLife.65202. PubMed 33689678.
Backbone
  Vector backbone: pMiniT
  Vector type: Mammalian Expression, CRISPR
Growth in bacteria
  Bacterial resistance: Ampicillin, 100 μg/mL
  Growth temperature: 37°C
  Growth strain: DH5alpha
  Copy number: High Copy
Gene/Insert
  Gene/Insert name: Super ecliptic pHluorin (SEP)
  Species: M. musculus (mouse)
  Cloning method: Gibson Cloning
Terms and licenses: Academic/Nonprofit Terms; Industry Terms: Not Available to Industry
How to cite: pMiniT:SEP-GluA2 TKIT donor was a gift from Richard Huganir (Addgene plasmid # 169421 ; http://n2t.net/addgene:169421 ; RRID:Addgene_169421)
