[The description below was written by a language model from this plasmid's Addgene catalogue record and pLannotate feature annotations shown in this document.]
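Description:
pMiniT:SEP-GluA2 TKIT donor is a small (about 3.8 kb) donor plasmid built on the pMiniT cloning backbone. It supplies template DNA for CRISPR/Cas9-mediated knock-in of super ecliptic pHluorin (SEP) into the mouse gene encoding the AMPA receptor subunit GluA2, using the approach the record calls TKIT. It is maintained in E. coli through a high-copy ColE1/pUC-type origin and selected with ampicillin via the β-lactamase gene and its native bla promoter. The insert was assembled by Gibson cloning.

The annotated payload consists of a short GluA2 coding fragment followed almost immediately, on the same strand, by the SEP coding sequence. The annotation tool matched the GluA2 fragment to the human GRIA2 reference, but the catalogue lists the insert species as mouse. This arrangement is consistent with a tag placed near the start of the receptor's coding sequence. No mammalian promoter, polyadenylation signal, guide RNA cassette or Cas9 gene is annotated. Although the plasmid is catalogued as a mammalian expression/CRISPR vector, it appears to act only as a repair or insertion template, with expression of the tagged protein depending on the endogenous locus after integration. Several hundred bases on either side of the annotated GluA2 and SEP features carry no annotation. They may be additional genomic sequence, but the record does not say so, nor does it identify any guide target sites. The short RNA-OUT, hisG and lacI fragment hits are most likely backbone remnants or incidental matches, with no evident role in the knock-in.

SEP is a pH-sensitive GFP variant that fluoresces brightly at neutral pH and is quenched in acidic compartments. Fusing it to endogenous GluA2 would typically be used to image receptors in neurons and to distinguish surface from intracellular pools.
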