Features (pLannotate 1.2.2; 8 found; start..end, strand, type, name):
    168..756     -  rep_origin     ori: high-copy-number ColE1/pMB1/pBR322/pUC origin of replication
    927..1787    -  CDS            AmpR: β-lactamase; bla; confers resistance to ampicillin, carbenicillin, and related antibiotics
   1788..1892    -  promoter       AmpR promoter: bla
   2129..2221    +  CDS            GRIA2 (fragment): GRIA2_HUMAN - Also known as GLUR2. Experimental evidence at protein level: Swiss-Prot protein existence level 1. Receptor for glutamate that functions as ligand-gated ion channel in the central nervous system (PubMed:31300657). It plays an important role in excitatory synaptic transmission. L-glutamate acts as an excitatory neurotransmitter at many synapses in the central nervous system. Binding of the excitatory neurotransmitter L-glutamate induces a conformation change, leading to the opening of the cation channel, and thereby converts the chemical signal to an electrical impulse. The recept
   2224..2935    +  CDS            superecliptic pHluorin (fragment): pH-sensitive mutant of green fluorescent protein (Ng et al., 2002) excited strongly by blue light at neutral pH but minimally fluorescent at acidic pH
   3487..3556    +  ncRNA          RNA-OUT: Accession: RF00240 - RNA-OUT
   3602..3715    -  CDS            hisG (fragment): HIS1_SALTY - Experimental evidence at protein level: Swiss-Prot protein existence level 1. Catalyzes the condensation of ATP and 5-phosphoribose 1- diphosphate to form N'-(5'-phosphoribosyl)-ATP (PR-ATP). Has a crucial role in the pathway because the rate of histidine biosynthesis seems to be controlled primarily by regulation of HisG enzymatic activity (By similarity). From Salmonella typhimurium (strain LT2 / SGSC1412 / ATCC 700720).
   3746..3800    -  CDS            lacI (fragment): lac repressor; lacI; The lac repressor binds to the lac operator to inhibit transcription in E. coli. This inhibition can be relieved by adding lactose or isopropyl-β-D-thiogalactopyranoside (IPTG).
>Addgene plasmid #169421 | pMiniT:SEP-GluA2 TKIT donor | addgene full sequence | sequence record 334638 | Addgene NGS Result
CTCACTGACTCGCTGCGCTCGGTCGTTCGGCTGCGGCGAGCGGTATCAGCTCACTCAAAGGCGGTAATAC
GGTTATCCACAGAATCAGGGGATAACGCAGGAAAGAACATGTGAGCAAAAGGCCAGCAAAAGGCCAGGAA
CCGTAAAAAGGCCGCATTGCTGGCGTTTTTCCATAGGCTCCGCCCCCCTGACGAGCATCACAAAAATCGA
CGCTCAAGTCAGAGGTGGCGAAACCCGACAGGACTATAAAGATACCAGGCGTTTCCCCCTGGAAGCTCCC
TCGTGCGCTCTCCTGTTCCGACCCTGCCGCTTACCGGATACCTGTCCGCCTTTCTCCCTTCGGGAAGCGT
GGCGCTTTCTCATAGCTCACGCTGTAGGTATCTCAGTTCGGTGTAGGTCGTTCGCTCCAAGCTGGGCTGT
GTGCACGAACCCCCCGTTCAGCCCGACCGCTGCGCCTTATCCGGTAACTATCGTCTTGAGTCCAACCCGG
TAAGACACGACTTATCGCCACTGGCAGCAGCCACTGGTAACAGGATTAGCAGAGCGAGGTATGTAGGCGG
TGCTACAGAGTTCTTGAAGTGGTGGCCTAACTACGGCTACACTAGAAGAACAGTATTTGGTATCTGCGCT
CTGCTGAAGCCAGTTACCTTCGGAAAAAGAGTTGGTAGCTCTTGATCCGGCAAACAAACCACCGCTGGTA
GCGGTGGTTTTTTTGTTTGCAAGCAGCAGATTACGCGCAGAAAAAAAGGATCTCAAGAAGATCCTTTGAT
CTTTTCTACGGGGTCTGACGCTCAGTGGAACGAAAACTCACGTTAAGGGATTTTGGTCATGAGATTATCA
AAAAGGATCTTCACCTAGATCCTTTTAAATTAAAAATGAAGTTTTAAATCAATCTAAAGTATATATGAGT
AAACTTGGTCTGACAGTTACCAATGCTTAATCAGTGAGGCACCTATCTCAGCGATCTGTCTATTTCGTTC
ATCCATAGTTGCCTGACTCCCCGTCGTGTAGATAACTACGATACGGGAGGGCTTACCATCTGGCCCCAGT
GCTGCAATGATACCGCGAGACCCACGCTCACCGGCTCCAGATTTATCAGCAATAAACCAGCCAGCCGGAA
GGGCCGAGCGCAGAAGTGGTCCTGCAACTTTATCCGCCTCCATCCAGTCTATTAATTGTTGCCGGGAAGC
TAGAGTAAGTAGTTCGCCAGTTAATAGTTTGCGCAACGTTGTTGCCATTGCTACAGGCATCGTGGTGTCA
CGCTCGTCGTTTGGTATGGCTTCATTCAGCTCCGGTTCCCAACGATCAAGGCGAGTTACATGATCCCCCA
TGTTGTGCAAAAAAGCGGTTAGCTCCTTCGGTCCTCCGATCGTTGTCAGAAGTAAGTTGGCCGCAGTGTT
ATCACTCATGGTTATGGCAGCACTGCATAATTCTCTTACTGTCATGCCATCCGTAAGATGCTTTTCTGTG
ACTGGTGAGTACTCAACCAAGTCATTCTGAGAATAGTGTATGCGGCGACCGAGTTGCTCTTGCCCGGCGT
CAATACGGGATAATACCGCGCCACATAGCAGAACTTTAAAAGTGCTCATCATTGGAAAACGTTCTTCGGG
GCGAAAACTCTCAAGGATCTTACCGCTGTTGAGATCCAGTTCGATGTAACCCACTCGTGCACCCAACTGA
TCTTCAGCATCTTTTACTTTCACCAGCGTTTCTGGGTGAGCAAAAACAGGAAGGCAAAATGCCGCAAAAA
AGGGAATAAGGGCGACACGGAAATGTTGAATACTCATACTCTTCCTTTTTCAATATTATTGAAGCATTTA
TCAGGGTTATTGTCTCATGAGCGGATACATATTTGAATGTATTTAGAAAAATAAACAAATAGGGGTTCCG
CGCACATTTCCCCGACTCGAGAATTCTGACGTCATTATTATCAGGGCCTCTATTGTGTCAAAAGGCATAC
CTGGGAGATAAGGATTCTTCTGCCTTCACTTCGTGGTTTTAGCAGCTCCTTGCTAAATTTCGACCTCAAA
ATGCAGAGGATCTAATTTGCTGAGGAAAACGGTCAAAGAAGGAAAAGGAGGAAAGGGAAACGAGGGGATA
TTTTGTGGATGCTCTACTTTTCTTGGAAATGCAAAAGATTATGCATATTTCTGTCCTCCTTTCTCCTGTT
TTATGGGGACTGATTTTTGGTGTCTCTTCTAACACTAGTGGTGGCGGTGGCTCGAGTAAAGGAGAAGAAC
TTTTCACTGGAGTTGTCCCAATTCTTGTTGAATTAGATGGTGATGTTAATGGGCACAAATTTTCTGTCAG
TGGAGAGGGTGAAGGTGATGCAACATACGGAAAACTTACCCTTAAATTTATTTGCACTACTGGAAAACTA
CCTGTTCCTTGGCCAACACTTGTCACTACTTTAACTTATGGTGTTCAATGCTTTTCAAGATACCCAGATC
ATATGAAACGGCATGACTTTTTCAAGAGTGCCATGCCCGAAGGTTATGTACAGGAAAGAACTATATTTTT
CAAAGATGACGGGAACTACAAGACACGTGCTGAAGTCAAGTTTGAAGGTGATACCCTTGTTAATAGAATC
GAGTTAAAAGGTATTGATTTTAAAGAAGATGGAAACATTCTTGGACACAAATTGGAATACAACTATAACG
ATCACCAGGTGTACATCATGGCAGACAAACAAAAGAATGGAATCAAAGCTAACTTCAAAATTAGACACAA
CATTGAAGATGGAGGCGTTCAACTAGCAGACCATTATCAACAAAATACTCCAATTGGCGATGGGCCCGTC
CTTTTACCAGACAACCATTACCTGTTTACAACTTCTACTCTTTCGAAAGATCCCAACGAAAAGAGAGACC
ACATGGTCCTTCTTGAGTTTGTAACAGCTGCTGGGATTACACATGGCATGGATGAACTATACAAAGGTGG
CGGTGGCTCGGGCGGAGGTGGGTCGGGTGGCGGCGGATCAGGCGGTGGCGGATCCAGCATACAGATAGGT
AGGTACCTTTTGTGTTATGCCTTTGAATTGTGCATAATTTGGTGGTAATCTTTGTTCACAGTGTGCAAAT
TAATTCATGTCATGTAGACTTATGTCATACCTTGACTGCATTCCAGATTGAAACTACCTAGAATATACAT
GATTTTCTTAGGCTGAAGCAAAAAGAAATGACTATGCCTTTTGACACAACCCAGGTTTAGCTGGTGGCTG
TTCCATCATGGTTTTTACCTCCTGAATTCGGATCCCTCGAGCGATACAGCGAGTCGCTCTTTGTGGAGGT
GACGATTACCTAACAATCGGTCGATTCGTTTGATGTTATGTTTTGTTCTCGCTTTGGTTGGCAGGTTACG
GCCAAGTTCGGTAAGAGTGAGAGTTTTACAGTCAAGTAATGCGTGGCAAGCCAACGTTAAGCTGTTGAGT
CGTTTTAAGTGTAATTCGGGGCAGAATTGGTAAAGAGAGTCGTGTAAAATATCGAGTTCGCACATCTTGT
TGTCTGATTATTGATTTTTCGCGAAACCATTTAATCATATGACAAGATGTGTGTCCACCTTAACTTAATG
ATTTTTACCAAAATCATTAGGGGATTCATCAGCGCTGAGTGTGTAAATTAATTTTTATGCCGCAGCGGGC
CAGCAATTCTCGTGAATCATCGCTTAAACGGCCTGATTTCTGAATAGCTATGCGTAAGCGGGTGTTGTCT
AACATTCTGCGTTCCTCTTTATCCTGTCTGAACCGGCTGCATTAATGAATCGGCCAACGCGCGGGGAGAG
GCGGTTTGCGTATTGGGCGCTCTTCCGCTTCCTCG
